>Addgene plasmid #168658 | pDONR223 HCoV-NL63 NSP10_nostop | addgene full sequence | sequence record 392091 | Addgene NGS Result
CAAATAATGATTTTATTTTGACTGATAGTGACCTGTTCGTTGCAACAAATTGATGAGCAATGCTTTTTTA
TAATGCCAACTTTGTACAAAAAAGTTGGCATGGCTGGTAAACAAACTGAATTGGCTGTTAATTCTGGACT
TTTAACTGCTTGTGCTTTTTCTGTTGATCCAGCAACTACTTACTTGGAAGCTGTTAAACATGGTGCAAAA
CCTGTAAGTAATTGTATTAAGATGTTATCTAATGGTGCTGGTAATGGTCAAGCTATAACAACTAGTGTAG
ATGCTAACACCAATCAAGATTCTTATGGTGGAGCGTCTATTTGTTTGTATTGTCGGGCCCACGTTCCTCA
CCCTAGTATGGATGGTTACTGTAAGTTTAAGGGTAAATGTGTTCAGGTTCCTATTGGTTGTTTGGACCCT
ATTAGGTTTTGTTTAGAAAATAATGTGTGTAATGTTTGTGGTTGTTGGTTGGGACACGGGTGTGCTTGTG
ACCGTACAACTATTCAATACCCAACTTTCTTGTACAAAGTTGGCATTATAAGAAAGCATTGCTTATCAAT
TTGTTGCAACGAACAGGTCACTATCAGTCAAAATAAAATCATTATTTGCCATCCAGCTGATATCCCCTAT
AGTGAGTCGTATTACATGGTCATAGCTGTTTCCTGGCAGCTCTGGCCCGTGTCTCAAAATCTCTGATGTT
ACATTGCACAAGATAAAAATATATCATCATGCCTCCTCTAGACCAGCCAGGACAGAAATGCCTCGACTTC
GCTGCTACCCAAGGTTGCCGGGTGACGCACACCGTGGAAACGGATGAAGGCACGAACCCAGTGGACATAA
GCCTGTTCGGTTCGTAAGCTGTAATGCAAGTAGCGTATGCGCTCACGCAACTGGTCCAGAACCTTGACCG
AACGCAGCGGTGGTAACGGCGCAGTGGCGGTTTTCATGGCTTGTTATGACTGTTTTTTTGGGGTACAGTC
TATGCCTCGGGCATCCAAGCAGCAAGCGCGTTACGCCGTGGGTCGATGTTTGATGTTATGGAGCAGCAAC
GATGTTACGCAGCAGGGCAGTCGCCCTAAAACAAAGTTAAACATTATGAGGGAAGCGGTGATCGCCGAAG
TATCGACTCAACTATCAGAGGTAGTTGGCGTCATCGAGCGCCATCTCGAACCGACGTTGCTGGCCGTACA
TTTGTACGGCTCCGCAGTGGATGGCGGCCTGAAGCCACACAGTGATATTGATTTGCTGGTTACGGTGACC
GTAAGGCTTGATGAAACAACGCGGCGAGCTTTGATCAACGACCTTTTGGAAACTTCGGCTTCCCCTGGAG
AGAGCGAGATTCTCCGCGCTGTAGAAGTCACCATTGTTGTGCACGACGACATCATTCCGTGGCGTTATCC
AGCTAAGCGCGAACTGCAATTTGGAGAATGGCAGCGCAATGACATTCTTGCAGGTATCTTCGAGCCAGCC
ACGATCGACATTGATCTGGCTATCTTGCTGACAAAAGCAAGAGAACATAGCGTTGCCTTGGTAGGTCCAG
CGGCGGAGGAACTCTTTGATCCGGTTCCTGAACAGGATCTATTTGAGGCGCTAAATGAAACCTTAACGCT
ATGGAACTCGCCGCCCGACTGGGCTGGCGATGAGCGAAATGTAGTGCTTACGTTGTCCCGCATTTGGTAC
AGCGCAGTAACCGGCAAAATCGCGCCGAAGGATGTCGCTGCCGACTGGGCAATGGAGCGCCTGCCGGCCC
AGTATCAGCCCGTCATACTTGAAGCTAGACAGGCTTATCTTGGACAAGAAGAAGATCGCTTGGCCTCGCG
CGCAGATCAGTTGGAAGAATTTGTCCACTACGTGAAAGGCGAGATCACCAAGGTAGTCGGCAAATAACCC
TCGAGCCACCCATGACCAAAATCCCTTAACGTGAGTTACGCGTCGTTCCACTGAGCGTCAGACCCCGTAG
AAAAGATCAAAGGATCTTCTTGAGATCCTTTTTTTCTGCGCGTAATCTGCTGCTTGCAAACAAAAAAACC
ACCGCTACCAGCGGTGGTTTGTTTGCCGGATCAAGAGCTACCAACTCTTTTTCCGAAGGTAACTGGCTTC
AGCAGAGCGCAGATACCAAATACTGTTCTTCTAGTGTAGCCGTAGTTAGGCCACCACTTCAAGAACTCTG
TAGCACCGCCTACATACCTCGCTCTGCTAATCCTGTTACCAGTGGCTGCTGCCAGTGGCGATAAGTCGTG
TCTTACCGGGTTGGACTCAAGACGATAGTTACCGGATAAGGCGCAGCGGTCGGGCTGAACGGGGGGTTCG
TGCACACAGCCCAGCTTGGAGCGAACGACCTACACCGAACTGAGATACCTACAGCGTGAGCTATGAGAAA
GCGCCACGCTTCCCGAAGGGAGAAAGGCGGACAGGTATCCGGTAAGCGGCAGGGTCGGAACAGGAGAGCG
CACGAGGGAGCTTCCAGGGGGAAACGCCTGGTATCTTTATAGTCCTGTCGGGTTTCGCCACCTCTGACTT
GAGCGTCGATTTTTGTGATGCTCGTCAGGGGGGCGGAGCCTATGGAAAAACGCCAGCAACGCGGCCTTTT
TACGGTTCCTGGCCTTTTGCTGGCCTTTTGCTCACATGTTCTTTCCTGCGTTATCCCCTGATTCTGTGGA
TAACCGTATTACCGCCTTTGAGTGAGCTGATACCGCTCGCCGCAGCCGAACGACCGAGCGCAGCGAGTCA
GTGAGCGAGGAAGCGGAAGAGCGCCCAATACGCAAACCGCCTCTCCCCGCGCGTTGGCCGATTCATTAAT
GCAGCTGGCACGACAGGTTTCCCGACTGGAAAGCGGGCAGTGAGCGCAACGCAATTAATACGCGTACCGC
TAGCCAGGAAGAGTTTGTAGAAACGCAAAAAGGCCATCCGTCAGGATGGCCTTCTGCTTAGTTTGATGCC
TGGCAGTTTATGGCGGGCGTCCTGCCCGCCACCCTCCGGGCCGTTGCTTCACAACGTTCAAATCCGCTCC
CGGCGGATTTGTCCTACTCAGGAGAGCGTTCACCGACAAACAACAGATAAAACGAAAGGCCCAGTCTTCC
GACTGAGCCTTTCGTTTTATTTGATGCCTGGCAGTTCCCTACTCTCGCGTTAACGCTAGCATGGATGTTT
TCCCAGTCACGACGTTGTAAAACGACGGCCAGTCTTAAGCTCGGGCCC
Features (pLannotate 1.2.2; 12 found; start..end, strand, type, name):
      2..97      +  protein_bind   attL3: mutant version of attL; recombination site for the Gateway® LR reaction LR Clonase™
    103..507     +  CDS            R1A_CVHNL (fragment): Experimental evidence at protein level: Swiss-Prot protein existence level 1. Nsp9 is a ssRNA-binding protein. From Human coronavirus NL63 (HCoV-NL63).
    509..608     -  protein_bind   attL2: mutant version of attL; recombination site for the Gateway® LR reaction LR Clonase™
    626..644     -  promoter       T7 promoter: promoter for bacteriophage T7 RNA polymerase
    834..857     +  promoter       Pc promoter (fragment): intI1 (promoter lies within the coding sequence); class 1 integron promoter
   1033..1089    +  CDS            GmR (fragment): gentamycin acetyltransferase; aacC1; confers resistance to gentamycin
   1096..1887    +  CDS            SmR: aminoglycoside adenylyltransferase (Murphy, 1985); aadA; confers resistance to spectinomycin and streptomycin
   1980..2568    +  rep_origin     ori: high-copy-number ColE1/pMB1/pBR322/pUC origin of replication
   2751..2843    +  CDS            lacI (fragment): lac repressor; lacI; The lac repressor binds to the lac operator to inhibit transcription in E. coli. This inhibition can be relieved by adding lactose or isopropyl-β-D-thiogalactopyranoside (IPTG).
   2898..2925    -  terminator     rrnB T2 terminator: transcription terminator T2 from the E. coli rrnB gene
   3057..3100    +  terminator     rrnB T1 terminator: Escherichia coli rrnB; transcription terminator T1 from the E. coli rrnB gene
   3147..3183    -  CDS            lacZα (fragment): LacZα fragment of β-galactosidase; lacZ fragment
