[The description below was written by a language model from this plasmid's Addgene catalogue record and pLannotate feature annotations shown in this document.]
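Description:
pDONR223 HCoV-NL63 NSP10_nostop is a Gateway Entry clone built on the pDONR223 donor backbone, carrying the coding sequence for non-structural protein 10 (NSP10) of human coronavirus NL63. The 405 bp insert is a segment of the viral ORF1ab replicase polyprotein gene. The automated annotation accordingly matches it to a fragment of the NL63 replicase polyprotein 1a, although the functional note attached to that match refers to a neighbouring nsp rather than NSP10 itself. As the name indicates, the open reading frame lacks a stop codon, so it can be read through into C-terminal fusion partners after transfer to a suitable destination vector. It belongs to a collection of human coronavirus protein-coding sequences prepared as flexible Entry clones.

The sequenced plasmid is 3,198 nt, smaller than the listed empty backbone because the original selection cassette between the recombination sites is replaced by the insert during Gateway cloning. The ORF is flanked by two attL-type sites (the software labels the upstream one attL3 and the downstream one attL2), which are the substrates for the LR Clonase reaction that moves the insert into expression vectors. The entry vector has no dedicated promoter driving the insert. A T7 promoter lies just outside the downstream attL site, in reverse orientation, and rrnB T1 and T2 terminators sit upstream, where they insulate the cloning region from read-through transcription.

Propagation in E. coli relies on a high-copy ColE1/pUC-type origin, and selection uses the aadA (SmR) gene conferring spectinomycin/streptomycin resistance, preceded by a fragment of an integron Pc promoter. The short gentamicin-resistance, lacI and lacZα fragments are backbone remnants. M13 forward and reverse primer sites are used to sequence the insert.
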