Addgene plasmid #168658: pDONR223 HCoV-NL63 NSP10_nostop
Purpose: Gateway-compatible Entry vector
Depositing lab: Fritz Roth. Depositing organization: Sinai Health System. Publication: A resource of human coronavirus protein-coding sequences in a flexible, multipurpose Gateway Entry clone collection. Weller B, Lin CW, Pogoutse O, Sauer M, Marin-de la Rosa N, Strobel A, Young V, Knapp JJ, Rayhan A, Falter C, Kim DK, Roth FP, Falter-Braun P. G3 (Bethesda). 2023 Jul 5;13(7):jkad105. doi: 10.1093/g3journal/jkad105. PubMed 37267226.
Backbone
  Vector backbone: pDONR223
  Backbone manufacturer: Rual et al, Genome Res. 14:2128-2135, 2004.
  Backbone size w/o insert (bp): 5005
  Vector type: Other
Growth in bacteria
  Bacterial resistance: Spectinomycin, 50 μg/mL
  Growth temperature: 37°C
  Growth strain: DH5alpha
  Copy number: Unknown
Gene/Insert
  Gene/Insert name: NSP10
  Species: Other
  Insert size (bp): 405
  Entrez Gene: ORF1ab (a.k.a. HCNV63gp1)
  Cloning method: Gateway Cloning
  Sequencing primers: 5′ m13-For; 3′ m13-Rev
Resource information
  A portion of this plasmid was derived from a plasmid made by: Falter-Braun Lab
Terms and licenses: Academic/Nonprofit Terms; Industry Terms
How to cite: pDONR223 HCoV-NL63 NSP10_nostop was a gift from Fritz Roth (Addgene plasmid # 168658 ; http://n2t.net/addgene:168658 ; RRID:Addgene_168658)
